Addgene plasmid #172401: pIA1364
Purpose: Expression of SARS-COV-2 Nsp9 (extra GS at the N-terminal) in E. coli
Depositing lab: Irina Artsimovitch. Depositing organization: Ohio State University. Publication: NMPylation and de-NMPylation of SARS-CoV-2 nsp9 by the NiRAN domain. Wang B, Svetlov D, Artsimovitch I. Nucleic Acids Res. 2021 Aug 5. pii: 6342456. doi: 10.1093/nar/gkab677. PubMed 34352100.
Backbone
  Vector backbone: pET28a
  Total vector size (bp): 5724
  Vector type: Bacterial Expression
Growth in bacteria
  Bacterial resistance: Kanamycin, 50 μg/mL
  Growth temperature: 37°C
  Growth strain: DH5alpha
  Copy number: Unknown
Gene/Insert
  Gene/Insert name: SARS-COV-2 Nsp9
  Species: Synthetic
  Insert size (bp): 577
  Entrez Gene: ORF1ab (a.k.a. GU280_gp01)
  Promoter: T7
  Tag / fusion protein: His-GB1 (N terminal on insert)
  Cloning method: Restriction Enzyme; 5′ cloning site NdeI (not destroyed); 3′ cloning site HindIII (not destroyed)
  Sequencing primers: 5′ TAATACGACTCACTATAGGG; 3′ GCTAGTTATTGCTCAGCGG
Terms and licenses: Academic/Nonprofit Terms; Industry Terms: Not Available to Industry
How to cite: pIA1364 was a gift from Irina Artsimovitch (Addgene plasmid # 172401 ; http://n2t.net/addgene:172401 ; RRID:Addgene_172401)
