[The description below was written by a language model from this plasmid's Addgene catalogue record and pLannotate feature annotations shown in this document.]
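Description:
pIA1364 is a bacterial expression plasmid built on the pET28a backbone for producing SARS-CoV-2 nonstructural protein 9 (Nsp9, a product of ORF1ab) in E. coli. It carries a kanamycin resistance gene (aminoglycoside phosphotransferase) for selection and replicates from a ColE1/pBR322-type origin. The bom and rop elements typical of pET vectors are also present, with rop acting to restrain copy number, and an f1 origin allows single-stranded DNA production. The catalogue lists the plasmid at about 5.7 kb, while the sequenced record annotated here is slightly longer at about 5.8 kb.

The synthetic Nsp9 coding sequence was inserted between the NdeI and HindIII sites, under a T7 promoter followed by a lac operator and the phage T7 gene 10 ribosome binding site. A plasmid-borne lacI gene supplies the repressor, so transcription depends on T7 RNA polymerase from the host and is inducible with IPTG. A T7 terminator closes the unit. The protein is made as an N-terminal His-GB1 fusion. The feature table detects a His tag followed by a fragment of streptococcal protein G, which corresponds to the GB1 domain commonly used to enhance solubility. Nsp9 itself is not annotated but would fall in the unlabelled interval downstream of GB1. A second His-tag sequence lies further downstream and probably derives from the vector, but the record does not say whether it is translated.

The stated purpose notes that the Nsp9 carries an extra Gly-Ser at its N-terminus. This would be consistent with residues left after tag removal, but no cleavage site is recorded. The associated work concerns NMPylation and de-NMPylation of Nsp9 by the NiRAN domain, which suggests the plasmid is used to prepare recombinant Nsp9 for biochemical assays.
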