Features (pLannotate 1.2.2; 20 found; start..end, strand, type, name):
     10..438     +  rep_origin     f1 ori (sequence partly withheld): f1 bacteriophage origin of replication; arrow indicates direction of (+) strand synthesis
    491..548     +  promoter       AmpR promoter (fragment): bla
    557..1372    -  CDS            KanR: aminoglycoside phosphotransferase; aph(3')-Ia; confers resistance to kanamycin in bacteria or G418 (Geneticin®) in eukaryotes
   1494..2082    +  rep_origin     ori: high-copy-number ColE1/pMB1/pBR322/pUC origin of replication
   2268..2407    -  misc_feature   bom: basis of mobility region from pBR322
   2509..2700    -  CDS            rop: Rop protein, which maintains plasmids at low copy number; rop
   2717..3097    +  CDS            YPB1_ECOLX: Protein predicted: Swiss-Prot protein existence level 4. From Escherichia coli.
   3169..3460    -  CDS            TcR (fragment): tetracycline efflux protein; tet; confers resistance to tetracycline
   3475..3496    -  protein_bind   CAP binding site: CAP binding activates transcription in the presence of cAMP. E. coli catabolite activator protein
   3509..4591    -  CDS            lacI: lac repressor; lacI; The lac repressor binds to the lac operator to inhibit transcription in E. coli. This inhibition can be relieved by adding lactose or isopropyl-β-D-thiogalactopyranoside (IPTG).
   4592..4669    -  promoter       lacI promoter: lacI
   4677..4956    -  CDS            TcR (fragment): tetracycline efflux protein; tet; confers resistance to tetracycline
   4978..4996    +  promoter       T7 promoter: promoter for bacteriophage T7 RNA polymerase
   4997..5021    +  protein_bind   lac operator: The lac repressor binds to the lac operator to inhibit transcription in E. coli. This inhibition can be relieved by adding lactose or isopropyl-β-D-thiogalactopyranoside (IPTG). lac repressor encoded by lacI
   5036..5058    +  RBS            RBS: efficient ribosome binding site from bacteriophage T7 gene 10 (Olins and Rangwala, 1989)
   5078..5094    +  CDS            7xHis (fragment): 6xHis affinity tag
   5108..5311    +  CDS            spg (fragment): SPG1_STRSG - Experimental evidence at protein level: Swiss-Prot protein existence level 1. Binds to the constant Fc region of IgG with high affinity. From Streptococcus sp. group G.
   5655..5672    +  CDS            9xHis (fragment): 9xHis affinity tag
   5682..5731    +  CDS            SET1 (fragment): solubility-enhancement tag derived from T7 phage gene 10B
   5739..5786    +  terminator     T7 terminator: transcription terminator for bacteriophage T7 RNA polymerase
>Addgene plasmid #172401 | pIA1364 | addgene full sequence | sequence record 338007 | Addgene NGS Result
GCGAATGGG
[124 nt withheld, positions 10-133]
C
[91 nt withheld, positions 135-225]
A
[49 nt withheld, positions 227-275]
CCTTTGACGTTGGAGTCCACGTTCTTT
[37 nt withheld, positions 303-339]
ACCCTATCTCGGTCTATTCTTTTGATTTATAAGGGATTTTGCCGATTTCGGCCTATTGGTTAAAAAATGA
GCTGATTTAACAAAAATTTAACGCGAATTTTAACAAAATATTAACGCTTACAATTTAGGTGGCACTTTTC
GGGGAAATGTGCGCGGAACCCCTATTTGTTTATTTTTCTAAATACATTCAAATATGTATCCGCTCATGAA
TTAATTCTTAGAAAAACTCATCGAGCATCAAATGAAACTGCAATTTATTCATATCAGGATTATCAATACC
ATATTTTTGAAAAAGCCGTTTCTGTAATGAAGGAGAAAACTCACCGAGGCAGTTCCATAGGATGGCAAGA
TCCTGGTATCGGTCTGCGATTCCGACTCGTCCAACATCAATACAACCTATTAATTTCCCCTCGTCAAAAA
TAAGGTTATCAAGTGAGAAATCACCATGAGTGACGACTGAATCCGGTGAGAATGGCAAAAGTTTATGCAT
TTCTTTCCAGACTTGTTCAACAGGCCAGCCATTACGCTCGTCATCAAAATCACTCGCATCAACCAAACCG
TTATTCATTCGTGATTGCGCCTGAGCGAGACGAAATACGCGATCGCTGTTAAAAGGACAATTACAAACAG
GAATCGAATGCAACCGGCGCAGGAACACTGCCAGCGCATCAACAATATTTTCACCTGAATCAGGATATTC
TTCTAATACCTGGAATGCTGTTTTCCCGGGGATCGCAGTGGTGAGTAACCATGCATCATCAGGAGTACGG
ATAAAATGCTTGATGGTCGGAAGAGGCATAAATTCCGTCAGCCAGTTTAGTCTGACCATCTCATCTGTAA
CATCATTGGCAACGCTACCTTTGCCATGTTTCAGAAACAACTCTGGCGCATCGGGCTTCCCATACAATCG
ATAGATTGTCGCACCTGATTGCCCGACATTATCGCGAGCCCATTTATACCCATATAAATCAGCATCCATG
TTGGAATTTAATCGCGGCCTAGAGCAAGACGTTTCCCGTTGAATATGGCTCATAACACCCCTTGTATTAC
TGTTTATGTAAGCAGACAGTTTTATTGTTCATGACCAAAATCCCTTAACGTGAGTTTTCGTTCCACTGAG
CGTCAGACCCCGTAGAAAAGATCAAAGGATCTTCTTGAGATCCTTTTTTTCTGCGCGTAATCTGCTGCTT
GCAAACAAAAAAACCACCGCTACCAGCGGTGGTTTGTTTGCCGGATCAAGAGCTACCAACTCTTTTTCCG
AAGGTAACTGGCTTCAGCAGAGCGCAGATACCAAATACTGTCCTTCTAGTGTAGCCGTAGTTAGGCCACC
ACTTCAAGAACTCTGTAGCACCGCCTACATACCTCGCTCTGCTAATCCTGTTACCAGTGGCTGCTGCCAG
TGGCGATAAGTCGTGTCTTACCGGGTTGGACTCAAGACGATAGTTACCGGATAAGGCGCAGCGGTCGGGC
TGAACGGGGGGTTCGTGCACACAGCCCAGCTTGGAGCGAACGACCTACACCGAACTGAGATACCTACAGC
GTGAGCTATGAGAAAGCGCCACGCTTCCCGAAGGGAGAAAGGCGGACAGGTATCCGGTAAGCGGCAGGGT
CGGAACAGGAGAGCGCACGAGGGAGCTTCCAGGGGGAAACGCCTGGTATCTTTATAGTCCTGTCGGGTTT
CGCCACCTCTGACTTGAGCGTCGATTTTTGTGATGCTCGTCAGGGGGGCGGAGCCTATGGAAAAACGCCA
GCAACGCGGCCTTTTTACGGTTCCTGGCCTTTTGCTGGCCTTTTGCTCACATGTTCTTTCCTGCGTTATC
CCCTGATTCTGTGGATAACCGTATTACCGCCTTTGAGTGAGCTGATACCGCTCGCCGCAGCCGAACGACC
GAGCGCAGCGAGTCAGTGAGCGAGGAAGCGGAAGAGCGCCTGATGCGGTATTTTCTCCTTACGCATCTGT
GCGGTATTTCACACCGCAATGGTGCACTCTCAGTACAATCTGCTCTGATGCCGCATAGTTAAGCCAGTAT
ACACTCCGCTATCGCTACGTGACTGGGTCATGGCTGCGCCCCGACACCCGCCAACACCCGCTGACGCGCC
CTGACGGGCTTGTCTGCTCCCGGCATCCGCTTACAGACAAGCTGTGACCGTCTCCGGGAGCTGCATGTGT
CAGAGGTTTTCACCGTCATCACCGAAACGCGCGAGGCAGCTGCGGTAAAGCTCATCAGCGTGGTCGTGAA
GCGATTCACAGATGTCTGCCTGTTCATCCGCGTCCAGCTCGTTGAGTTTCTCCAGAAGCGTTAATGTCTG
GCTTCTGATAAAGCGGGCCATGTTAAGGGCGGTTTTTTCCTGTTTGGTCACTGATGCCTCCGTGTAAGGG
GGATTTCTGTTCATGGGGGTAATGATACCGATGAAACGAGAGAGGATGCTCACGATACGGGTTACTGATG
ATGAACATGCCCGGTTACTGGAACGTTGTGAGGGTAAACAACTGGCGGTATGGATGCGGCGGGACCAGAG
AAAAATCACTCAGGGTCAATGCCAGCGCTTCGTTAATACAGATGTAGGTGTTCCACAGGGTAGCCAGCAG
CATCCTGCGATGCAGATCCGGAACATAATGGTGCAGGGCGCTGACTTCCGCGTTTCCAGACTTTACGAAA
CACGGAAACCGAAGACCATTCATGTTGTTGCTCAGGTCGCAGACGTTTTGCAGCAGCAGTCGCTTCACGT
TCGCTCGCGTATCGGTGATTCATTCTGCTAACCAGTAAGGCAACCCCGCCAGCCTAGCCGGGTCCTCAAC
GACAGGAGCACGATCATGCGCACCCGTGGGGCCGCCATGCCGGCGATAATGGCCTGCTTCTCGCCGAAAC
GTTTGGTGGCGGGACCAGTGACGAAGGCTTGAGCGAGGGCGTGCAAGATTCCGAATACCGCAAGCGACAG
GCCGATCATCGTCGCGCTCCAGCGAAAGCGGTCCTCGCCGAAAATGACCCAGAGCGCTGCCGGCACCTGT
CCTACGAGTTGCATGATAAAGAAGACAGTCATAAGTGCGGCGACGATAGTCATGCCCCGCGCCCACCGGA
AGGAGCTGACTGGGTTGAAGGCTCTCAAGGGCATCGGTCGAGATCCCGGTGCCTAATGAGTGAGCTAACT
TACATTAATTGCGTTGCGCTCACTGCCCGCTTTCCAGTCGGGAAACCTGTCGTGCCAGCTGCATTAATGA
ATCGGCCAACGCGCGGGGAGAGGCGGTTTGCGTATTGGGCGCCAGGGTGGTTTTTCTTTTCACCAGTGAG
ACGGGCAACAGCTGATTGCCCTTCACCGCCTGGCCCTGAGAGAGTTGCAGCAAGCGGTCCACGCTGGTTT
GCCCCAGCAGGCGAAAATCCTGTTTGATGGTGGTTAACGGCGGGATATAACATGAGCTGTCTTCGGTATC
GTCGTATCCCACTACCGAGATATCCGCACCAACGCGCAGCCCGGACTCGGTAATGGCGCGCATTGCGCCC
AGCGCCATCTGATCGTTGGCAACCAGCATCGCAGTGGGAACGATGCCCTCATTCAGCATTTGCATGGTTT
GTTGAAAACCGGACATGGCACTCCAGTCGCCTTCCCGTTCCGCTATCGGCTGAATTTGATTGCGAGTGAG
ATATTTATGCCAGCCAGCCAGACGCAGACGCGCCGAGACAGAACTTAATGGGCCCGCTAACAGCGCGATT
TGCTGGTGACCCAATGCGACCAGATGCTCCACGCCCAGTCGCGTACCGTCTTCATGGGAGAAAATAATAC
TGTTGATGGGTGTCTGGTCAGAGACATCAAGAAATAACGCCGGAACATTAGTGCAGGCAGCTTCCACAGC
AATGGCATCCTGGTCATCCAGCGGATAGTTAATGATCAGCCCACTGACGCGTTGCGCGAGAAGATTGTGC
ACCGCCGCTTTACAGGCTTCGACGCCGCTTCGTTCTACCATCGACACCACCACGCTGGCACCCAGTTGAT
CGGCGCGAGATTTAATCGCCGCGACAATTTGCGACGGCGCGTGCAGGGCCAGACTGGAGGTGGCAACGCC
AATCAGCAACGACTGTTTGCCCGCCAGTTGTTGTGCCACGCGGTTGGGAATGTAATTCAGCTCCGCCATC
GCCGCTTCCACTTTTTCCCGCGTTTTCGCAGAAACGTGGCTGGCCTGGTTCACCACGCGGGAAACGGTCT
GATAAGAGACACCGGCATACTCTGCGACATCGTATAACGTTACTGGTTTCACATTCACCACCCTGAATTG
ACTCTCTTCCGGGCGCTATCATGCCATACCGCGAAAGGTTTTGCGCCATTCGATGGTGTCCGGGATCTCG
ACGCTCTCCCTTATGCGACTCCTGCATTAGGAAGCAGCCCAGTAGTAGGTTGAGGCCGTTGAGCACCGCC
GCCGCAAGGAATGGTGCATGCAAGGAGATGGCGCCCAACAGTCCCCCGGCCACGGGGCCTGCCACCATAC
CCACGCCGAAACAAGCGCTCATGAGCCCGAAGTGGCGAGCCCGATCTTCCCCATCGGTGATGTCGGCGAT
ATAGGCGCCAGCAACCGCACCTGTGGCGCCGGTGATGCCGGCCACGATGCGTCCGGCGTAGAGGATCGAG
ATCTCGATCCCGCGAAATTAATACGACTCACTATAGGGGAATTGTGAGCGGATAACAATTCCCCTCTAGA
AATAATTTTGTTTAACTTTAAGAAGGAGATATACATATGGGCAGCAGCCATCACCATCACCATCATCACC
ATGGAGAGTATAAACTGGCACTGAATGGTAAAACCCTGAAAGGTGAAACCACCACCGAAGCAGTTGATGC
AGCAACCGCAGAAAAAGTCTTTAAACAGTATGCCAATGATAATGGCGTTGATGGTGAATGGACCTATGAT
GATGCAACCAAAACCTTTACCGTGACCGAAGAAAATCTGTATTTCCAGGGATCCAACAACGAACTTTCTC
CGGTCGCGTTGCGTCAAATGTCTTGCGCTGCTGGCACCACCCAAACGGCGTGTACGGATGACAACGCCTT
AGCATACTATAATACTACAAAAGGTGGCCGTTTCGTGCTTGCTTTGTTATCTGATTTACAGGATTTGAAA
TGGGCACGTTTTCCTAAGAGTGACGGAACGGGAACCATTTATACGGAATTAGAGCCTCCGTGCCGTTTCG
TCACCGATACACCAAAAGGCCCGAAAGTGAAGTACCTGTACTTCATCAAGGGTCTGAATAATCTGAATCG
CGGCATGGTTCTGGGTAGTTTGGCTGCGACCGTGCGTCTGCAATAAGCTTGCGGCCGCACTCGAGCACCA
CCACCACCACCACTGAGATCCGGCTGCTAACAAAGCCCGAAAGGAAGCTGAGTTGGCTGCTGCCACCGCT
GAGCAATAACTAGCATAACCCCTTGGGGCCTCTAAACGGGTCTTGAGGGGTTTTTTGCTGAAAGGAGGAA
CTATATCCGGAT
